>Addgene plasmid #81317 | pDONR223_HIST1H3B_p.A48S | addgene full sequence | sequence record 168424 | Addgene NGS Result
GGCAGTTCCCTACTCTCGCGTTAACGCTAGCATGGATGTTTTCCCAGTCACGACGTTGTAAAACGACGGC
CAGTCTTAAGCTCGGGCCCCAAATAATGATTTTATTTTGACTGATAGTGACCTGTTCGTTGCAACAAATT
GATGAGCAATGCTTTTTTATAATGCCAACTTTGTACAAAAAAGTTGGCACCATGGCTCGTACTAAACAGA
CAGCTCGGAAATCCACCGGCGGTAAAGCGCCACGCAAGCAGCTGGCTACCAAGGCTGCTCGCAAGAGCGC
GCCGGCTACCGGCGGCGTGAAAAAGCCTCACCGTTACCGCCCGGGCACTGTGTCTCTGCGCGAGATCCGC
CGCTACCAAAAGTCGACC
[228 nt withheld, positions 369-596]
GCGTTGCCAACTTTCTTGTACAAAGTTGGCATTATAAGAAAGCATTGCTTATCAATTTGTTGCAACGAAC
AGGTCACTATCAGTCAAAATAAAATCATTATTTGCCATCCAGCTGATATCCCCTATAGTGAGTCGTATTA
CATGGTCATAGCTGTTTCCTGGCAGCTCTGGCCCGTGTCTCAAAATCTCTGATGTTACATTGCACAAGAT
AAAAATATATCATCATGCCTCCTCTAGACCAGCCAGGACAGAAATGCCTCGACTTCGCTGCTACCCAAGG
TTGCCGGGTGACGCACACCGTGGAAACGGATGAAGGCACGAACCCAGTGGACATAAGCCTGTTCGGTTCG
TAAGCTGTAATGCAAGTAGCGTATGCGCTCACGCAACTGGTCCAGAACCTTGACCGAACGCAGCGGTGGT
AACGGCGCAGTGGCGGTTTTCATGGCTTGTTATGACTGTTTTTTTGGGGTACAGTCTATGCCTCGGGCAT
CCAAGCAGCAAGCGCGTTACGCCGTGGGTCGATGTTTGATGTTATGGAGCAGCAACGATGTTACGCAGCA
GGGCAGTCGCCCTAAAACAAAGTTAAACATTATGAGGGAAGCGGTGATCGCCGAAGTATCGACTCAACTA
TCAGAGGTAGTTGGCGTCATCGAGCGCCATCTCGAACCGACGTTGCTGGCCGTACATTTGTACGGCTCCG
CAGTGGATGGCGGCCTGAAGCCACACAGTGATATTGATTTGCTGGTTACGGTGACCGTAAGGCTTGATGA
AACAACGCGGCGAGCTTTGATCAACGACCTTTTGGAAACTTCGGCTTCCCCTGGAGAGAGCGAGATTCTC
CGCGCTGTAGAAGTCACCATTGTTGTGCACGACGACATCATTCCGTGGCGTTATCCAGCTAAGCGCGAAC
TGCAATTTGGAGAATGGCAGCGCAATGACATTCTTGCAGGTATCTTCGAGCCAGCCACGATCGACATTGA
TCTGGCTATCTTGCTGACAAAAGCAAGAGAACATAGCGTTGCCTTGGTAGGTCCAGCGGCGGAGGAACTC
TTTGATCCGGTTCCTGAACAGGATCTATTTGAGGCGCTAAATGAAACCTTAACGCTATGGAACTCGCCGC
CCGACTGGGCTGGCGATGAGCGAAATGTAGTGCTTACGTTGTCCCGCATTTGGTACAGCGCAGTAACCGG
CAAAATCGCGCCGAAGGATGTCGCTGCCGACTGGGCAATGGAGCGCCTGCCGGCCCAGTATCAGCCCGTC
ATACTTGAAGCTAGACAGGCTTATCTTGGACAAGAAGAAGATCGCTTGGCCTCGCGCGCAGATCAGTTGG
AAGAATTTGTCCACTACGTGAAAGGCGAGATCACCAAGGTAGTCGGCAAATAACCCTCGAGCCACCCATG
ACCAAAATCCCTTAACGTGAGTTACGCGTCGTTCCACTGAGCGTCAGACCCCGTAGAAAAGATCAAAGGA
TCTTCTTGAGATCCTTTTTTTCTGCGCGTAATCTGCTGCTTGCAAACAAAAAAACCACCGCTACCAGCGG
TGGTTTGTTTGCCGGATCAAGAGCTACCAACTCTTTTTCCGAAGGTAACTGGCTTCAGCAGAGCGCAGAT
ACCAAATACTGTTCTTCTAGTGTAGCCGTAGTTAGGCCACCACTTCAAGAACTCTGTAGCACCGCCTACA
TACCTCGCTCTGCTAATCCTGTTACCAGTGGCTGCTGCCAGTGGCGATAAGTCGTGTCTTACCGGGTTGG
ACTCAAGACGATAGTTACCGGATAAGGCGCAGCGGTCGGGCTGAACGGGGGGTTCGTGCACACAGCCCAG
CTTGGAGCGAACGACCTACACCGAACTGAGATACCTACAGCGTGAGCTATGAGAAAGCGCCACGCTTCCC
GAAGGGAGAAAGGCGGACAGGTATCCGGTAAGCGGCAGGGTCGGAACAGGAGAGCGCACGAGGGAGCTTC
CAGGGGGAAACGCCTGGTATCTTTATAGTCCTGTCGGGTTTCGCCACCTCTGACTTGAGCGTCGATTTTT
GTGATGCTCGTCAGGGGGGCGGAGCCTATGGAAAAACGCCAGCAACGCGGCCTTTTTACGGTTCCTGGCC
TTTTGCTGGCCTTTTGCTCACATGTTCTTTCCTGCGTTATCCCCTGATTCTGTGGATAACCGTATTACCG
CCTTTGAGTGAGCTGATACCGCTCGCCGCAGCCGAACGACCGAGCGCAGCGAGTCAGTGAGCGAGGAAGC
GGAAGAGCGCCCAATACGCAAACCGCCTCTCCCCGCGCGTTGGCCGATTCATTAATGCAGCTGGCACGAC
AGGTTTCCCGACTGGAAAGCGGGCAGTGAGCGCAACGCAATTAATACGCGTACCGCTAGCCAGGAAGAGT
TTGTAGAAACGCAAAAAGGCCATCCGTCAGGATGGCCTTCTGCTTAGTTTGATGCCTGGCAGTTTATGGC
GGGCGTCCTGCCCGCCACCCTCCGGGCCGTTGCTTCACAACGTTCAAATCCGCTCCCGGCGGATTTGTCC
TACTCAGGAGAGCGTTCACCGACAAACAACAGATAAAACGAAAGGCCCAGTCTTCCGACTGAGCCTTTCG
TTTTATTTGATGCCT
Features (pLannotate 1.2.2; 12 found; start..end, strand, type, name):
     38..74      -  CDS            lacZα (fragment): LacZα fragment of β-galactosidase; lacZ fragment
     91..186     +  protein_bind   attL3: mutant version of attL; recombination site for the Gateway® LR reaction LR Clonase™
    192..599     +  CDS            H31_BOVIN (sequence partly withheld): Experimental evidence at protein level: Swiss-Prot protein existence level 1. Core component of nucleosome. Nucleosomes wrap and compact DNA into chromatin, limiting DNA accessibility to the cellular machineries which require DNA as a template. Histones thereby play a central role in transcription regulation, DNA repair, DNA replication and chromosomal stability. DNA accessibility is regulated via a complex set of post-translational modifications of histones, also called histone code, and nucleosome remodeling. From Bos taurus (Bovine).
    604..699     -  protein_bind   attL3: mutant version of attL; recombination site for the Gateway® LR reaction LR Clonase™
    718..736     -  promoter       T7 promoter: promoter for bacteriophage T7 RNA polymerase
    926..949     +  promoter       Pc promoter (fragment): intI1 (promoter lies within the coding sequence); class 1 integron promoter
   1125..1181    +  CDS            GmR (fragment): gentamycin acetyltransferase; aacC1; confers resistance to gentamycin
   1188..1979    +  CDS            SmR: aminoglycoside adenylyltransferase (Murphy, 1985); aadA; confers resistance to spectinomycin and streptomycin
   2072..2660    +  rep_origin     ori: high-copy-number ColE1/pMB1/pBR322/pUC origin of replication
   2843..2935    +  CDS            lacI (fragment): lac repressor; lacI; The lac repressor binds to the lac operator to inhibit transcription in E. coli. This inhibition can be relieved by adding lactose or isopropyl-β-D-thiogalactopyranoside (IPTG).
   2990..3017    -  terminator     rrnB T2 terminator: transcription terminator T2 from the E. coli rrnB gene
   3149..3192    +  terminator     rrnB T1 terminator: Escherichia coli rrnB; transcription terminator T1 from the E. coli rrnB gene
