[The description below was written by a language model from this plasmid's Addgene catalogue record and pLannotate feature annotations shown in this document.]
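Description:
pDONR223_HIST1H3B_p.A48S is a Gateway entry clone built on the Invitrogen pDONR223 backbone and carrying the human histone H3 gene HIST1H3B (current symbol H3C2) with an alanine-to-serine substitution at residue 48. It is a bacterial shuttle construct rather than an expression vector. It replicates in E. coli from a high-copy ColE1/pUC-type origin and is selected with spectinomycin through the aadA aminoglycoside adenylyltransferase gene (SmR). This gene sits downstream of a fragment of a class 1 integron Pc promoter and a remnant of a gentamicin resistance gene. rrnB T1 and T2 terminators lie upstream of the cloning region and help insulate it from read-through transcription. Small lacZα and lacI fragments are backbone remnants.

The roughly 400 bp histone open reading frame lies between two attL recombination sites. The automated annotation labels both as attL3 and matches the coding sequence to bovine histone H3.1, which reflects the strong conservation of H3 across mammals; the catalogue entry gives the insert as human. No promoter drives the insert, although a T7 promoter sits just outside the downstream att site, pointing back toward the insert. The clone is in the "open" configuration, with no stop codon after the coding sequence, so an LR Clonase reaction into a destination vector can fuse the histone in frame to a C-terminal tag or reporter supplied by that vector.

The plasmid belongs to the Target Accelerator Plasmid Collection, a set of wild-type and mutant alleles assembled for systematic functional testing of rare cancer-associated variants. It serves as the source clone for moving the A48S allele into expression vectors of choice.
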