Addgene plasmid #81317: pDONR223_HIST1H3B_p.A48S
Purpose: Gateway Donor vector containing HIST1H3B , part of the Target Accelerator Plasmid Collection.
Depositing lab: Jesse Boehm & William Hahn & David Root. Depositing organization: Broad Institute. Publication: Systematic Functional Interrogation of Rare Cancer Variants Identifies Oncogenic Alleles. Kim E, Ilic N, Shrestha Y, Zou L, Kamburov A, Zhu C, Yang X, Lubonja R, Tran N, Nguyen C, Lawrence MS, Piccioni F, Bagul M, Doench JG, Chouinard CR, Wu X, Hogstrom L, Natoli T, Tamayo P, Horn H, Corsello SM, Lage K, Root DE, Subramanian A, Golub TR, Getz G, Boehm JS, Hahn WC. Cancer Discov. 2016 Jul;6(7):714-26. doi: 10.1158/2159-8290.CD-16-0160. Epub 2016 May 4. PubMed 27147599.
Backbone
  Vector backbone: pDONR223
  Backbone manufacturer: Invitrogen
  Backbone size w/o insert (bp): 2790
  Vector type: Gateway Entry vector
Growth in bacteria
  Bacterial resistance: Spectinomycin, 50 μg/mL
  Growth temperature: 37°C
  Growth strain: DH5alpha
  Copy number: High Copy
Gene/Insert
  Gene/Insert name: HIST1H3B
  Species: H. sapiens (human)
  Mutation: A48S
  GenBank ID: NM_003537.3
  Entrez Gene: H3C2 (a.k.a. H3/l, H3C1, H3C10, H3C11, H3C12, H3C3, H3C4, H3C6, H3C7, H3C8, H3FL, HIST1H3B)
  Promoter: None
  Cloning method: Gateway Cloning
  Sequencing primers: 5′ M13pUC-fwd; 3′ M13-Rev
Terms and licenses: Academic/Nonprofit Terms; Industry Terms: Not Available to Industry
Depositor comments: Open state: NO stop codon immediately follows insert
How to cite: pDONR223_HIST1H3B_p.A48S was a gift from Jesse Boehm & William Hahn & David Root (Addgene plasmid # 81317 ; http://n2t.net/addgene:81317 ; RRID:Addgene_81317)
