>Addgene plasmid #81317 | pDONR223_HIST1H3B_p.A48S | depositor partial sequence | sequence record 154636 | Insert sequence
ATGGCTCGTACTAAACAGACAGCTCGGAAATCCACCGGCGGTAAAGCGCCACGCAAGCAGCTGGCTACCA
AGGCTGCTCGCAAGAGCGCGCCGGCTACCGGCGGCGTGAAAAAGCCTCACCGTTACCGCCCGGGCACTGT
GTCTCTGCGCGAGATCCGCCGCTACCAAAAGTCGACC
[228 nt withheld, positions 178-405]
GCG
